Addgene plasmid #72942: pTU1-D-RFP
Purpose: Level 1 Destination vector - Position D
Depositing lab: Paul Freemont. Depositing organization: Imperial College London. Publication: EcoFlex: A Multifunctional MoClo Kit for E. coli Synthetic Biology. Moore SJ, Lai HE, Kelwick RJ, Chee SM, Bell DJ, Polizzi KM, Freemont PS. ACS Synth Biol. 2016 May 2. 10.1021/acssynbio.6b00031 PubMed 27096716.
Backbone
  Vector backbone: pSB1A2
  Backbone manufacturer: iGEM
  Backbone size w/o insert (bp): 3177
  Vector type: Synthetic Biology
Growth in bacteria
  Bacterial resistance: Ampicillin, 100 μg/mL
  Growth temperature: 37°C
  Growth strain: JM109
  Copy number: High Copy
Gene/Insert
  Gene/Insert name: Level 1 - D site (alt name: RFP)
  Species: Synthetic
  Mutation: Beta-lactamase - G717C (nucleotide) - silent mutagenesis to remove BsaI site
  Cloning method: Restriction Enzyme; 5′ cloning site Unknown (unknown if destroyed); 3′ cloning site Unknown (unknown if destroyed)
  Sequencing primers: 5′ VF2 (5' tgccacctgacgtctaagaa 3'); 3′ VR (5' attaccgcctttgagtgagc 3')
Terms and licenses: Academic/Nonprofit Terms; Industry Terms: Not Available to Industry
How to cite: pTU1-D-RFP was a gift from Paul Freemont (Addgene plasmid # 72942 ; http://n2t.net/addgene:72942 ; RRID:Addgene_72942)
