[The description below was written by a language model from this plasmid's Addgene catalogue record and pLannotate feature annotations shown in this document.]
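Description:
pTU1-D-RFP is a Level 1 destination vector from the EcoFlex MoClo kit for E. coli synthetic biology, occupying position D in the kit's set of Level 1 acceptors. It is built on the iGEM pSB1A2 backbone and totals 3,177 bp. It replicates in E. coli from a high-copy ColE1/pUC-type origin and is selected with ampicillin through a β-lactamase gene driven by its native bla promoter. The β-lactamase coding sequence carries a silent nucleotide change (G717C) that removes an internal BsaI site. This domestication is needed because Golden Gate/MoClo assembly relies on Type IIS enzymes such as BsaI, which must not cut the vector backbone.

The insert is a red fluorescent dropout cassette. It consists of a lac regulatory region (a residual lacI fragment, CAP binding site, lac promoter and lac operator) upstream of the mRFP1 coding sequence, followed by the rrnB T1 and T7Te transcription terminators. A further putative bacterial terminator and a BioBrick prefix remnant from the parent backbone lie near the cassette. In MoClo-style destination vectors, a marker like this is normally replaced by the assembled parts. Colonies that keep the parental plasmid stay red, while correct assemblies are colourless, which allows visual screening. The feature table does not annotate the Type IIS recognition sites or the overhangs that define position D, and the cloning sites are recorded as unknown.

According to its stated purpose, the plasmid receives a single transcription unit built from basic parts, and the position D designation indicates that unit's slot in later multi-unit assemblies.
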