Features (pLannotate 1.2.2; 12 found; start..end, strand, type, name):
     21..110     +  CDS            lacI (fragment): lac repressor; lacI; The lac repressor binds to the lac operator to inhibit transcription in E. coli. This inhibition can be relieved by adding lactose or isopropyl-β-D-thiogalactopyranoside (IPTG).
    123..144     +  protein_bind   CAP binding site: CAP binding activates transcription in the presence of cAMP. E. coli catabolite activator protein
    159..189     +  promoter       lac promoter: promoter for the E. coli lac operon
    197..213     +  protein_bind   lac operator: The lac repressor binds to the lac operator to inhibit transcription in E. coli. This inhibition can be relieved by adding lactose or isopropyl-β-D-thiogalactopyranoside (IPTG). lac repressor encoded by lacI
    249..923     +  CDS            mRFP1: mRFP1 is a basic (constitutively fluorescent) red fluorescent protein published in 2002, derived from Discosoma sp.. It is reported to be a somewhat slowly-maturing monomer with low acid sensitivity.
    971..1042    +  terminator     rrnB T1 terminator: transcription terminator T1 from the E. coli rrnB gene
   1058..1085    +  terminator     T7Te terminator: phage T7 early transcription terminator
   1296..1884    -  rep_origin     ori: high-copy-number ColE1/pMB1/pBR322/pUC origin of replication
   2055..2915    -  CDS            AmpR: β-lactamase; bla; confers resistance to ampicillin, carbenicillin, and related antibiotics
   2916..3020    -  promoter       AmpR promoter: bla
   3110..3153    -  terminator     bacterial terminator: putative bacterial transcription terminator
   3156..3175    +  misc_feature   BioBrick prefix: BioBrick prefix for parts that start with "ATG"
>Addgene plasmid #72942 | pTU1-D-RFP | depositor full sequence | sequence record 447523 | pTU1-D-RFP sequence 3177 bps
CGTCTCAGAAGCTATAGAGACCCAATACGCAAACCGCCTCTCCCCGCGCGTTGGCCGATTCATTAATGCA
GCTGGCACGACAGGTTTCCCGACTGGAAAGCGGGCAGTGAGCGCAACGCAATTAATGTGAGTTAGCTCAC
TCATTAGGCACCCCAGGCTTTACACTTTATGCTTCCGGCTCGTATGTTGTGTGGAATTGTGAGCGGATAA
CAATTTCACACATACTAGAGAAAGAGGAGAAATACTAGATGGCTTCCTCCGAAGACGTTATCAAAGAGTT
CATGCGTTTCAAAGTTCGTATGGAAGGTTCCGTTAACGGTCACGAGTTCGAAATCGAAGGTGAAGGTGAA
GGTCGTCCGTACGAAGGTACCCAGACCGCTAAACTGAAAGTTACCAAAGGTGGTCCGCTGCCGTTCGCTT
GGGACATCCTGTCCCCGCAGTTCCAGTACGGTTCCAAAGCTTACGTTAAACACCCGGCTGACATCCCGGA
CTACCTGAAACTGTCCTTCCCGGAAGGTTTCAAATGGGAACGTGTTATGAACTTCGAAGACGGTGGTGTT
GTTACCGTTACCCAGGACTCCTCCCTGCAAGACGGTGAGTTCATCTACAAAGTTAAACTGCGTGGTACCA
ACTTCCCGTCCGACGGTCCGGTTATGCAGAAAAAAACCATGGGTTGGGAAGCTTCCACCGAACGTATGTA
CCCGGAAGACGGTGCTCTGAAAGGTGAAATCAAAATGCGTCTGAAACTGAAAGACGGTGGTCACTACGAC
GCTGAAGTTAAAACCACCTACATGGCTAAAAAACCGGTTCAGCTGCCGGGTGCTTACAAAACCGACATCA
AACTGGACATCACCTCCCACAACGAAGACTACACCATCGTTGAACAGTACGAACGTGCTGAAGGTCGTCA
CTCCACCGGTGCTTAATAACGCTGATAGTGCTAGTGTAGATCGCTACTAGAGCCAGGCATCAAATAAAAC
GAAAGGCTCAGTCGAAAGACTGGGCCTTTCGTTTTATCTGTTGTTTGTCGGTGAACGCTCTCTACTAGAG
TCACACTGGCTCACCTTCGGGTGGGCCTTTCTGCGTTTATAGGTCTCATGTTCTTCAGAGACGCTGCAGG
CTTCCTCGCTCACTGACTCGCTGCGCTCGGTCGTTCGGCTGCGGCGAGCGGTATCAGCTCACTCAAAGGC
GGTAATACGGTTATCCACAGAATCAGGGGATAACGCAGGAAAGAACATGTGAGCAAAAGGCCAGCAAAAG
GCCAGGAACCGTAAAAAGGCCGCGTTGCTGGCGTTTTTCCATAGGCTCCGCCCCCCTGACGAGCATCACA
AAAATCGACGCTCAAGTCAGAGGTGGCGAAACCCGACAGGACTATAAAGATACCAGGCGTTTCCCCCTGG
AAGCTCCCTCGTGCGCTCTCCTGTTCCGACCCTGCCGCTTACCGGATACCTGTCCGCCTTTCTCCCTTCG
GGAAGCGTGGCGCTTTCTCATAGCTCACGCTGTAGGTATCTCAGTTCGGTGTAGGTCGTTCGCTCCAAGC
TGGGCTGTGTGCACGAACCCCCCGTTCAGCCCGACCGCTGCGCCTTATCCGGTAACTATCGTCTTGAGTC
CAACCCGGTAAGACACGACTTATCGCCACTGGCAGCAGCCACTGGTAACAGGATTAGCAGAGCGAGGTAT
GTAGGCGGTGCTACAGAGTTCTTGAAGTGGTGGCCTAACTACGGCTACACTAGAAGGACAGTATTTGGTA
TCTGCGCTCTGCTGAAGCCAGTTACCTTCGGAAAAAGAGTTGGTAGCTCTTGATCCGGCAAACAAACCAC
CGCTGGTAGCGGTGGTTTTTTTGTTTGCAAGCAGCAGATTACGCGCAGAAAAAAAGGATCTCAAGAAGAT
CCTTTGATCTTTTCTACGGGGTCTGACGCTCAGTGGAACGAAAACTCACGTTAAGGGATTTTGGTCATGA
GATTATCAAAAAGGATCTTCACCTAGATCCTTTTAAATTAAAAATGAAGTTTTAAATCAATCTAAAGTAT
ATATGAGTAAACTTGGTCTGACAGTTACCAATGCTTAATCAGTGAGGCACCTATCTCAGCGATCTGTCTA
TTTCGTTCATCCATAGTTGCCTGACTCCCCGTCGTGTAGATAACTACGATACGGGAGGGCTTACCATCTG
GCCCCAGTGCTGCAATGATACCGCGAGAGCCACGCTCACCGGCTCCAGATTTATCAGCAATAAACCAGCC
AGCCGGAAGGGCCGAGCGCAGAAGTGGTCCTGCAACTTTATCCGCCTCCATCCAGTCTATTAATTGTTGC
CGGGAAGCTAGAGTAAGTAGTTCGCCAGTTAATAGTTTGCGCAACGTTGTTGCCATTGCTACAGGCATCG
TGGTGTCACGCTCGTCGTTTGGTATGGCTTCATTCAGCTCCGGTTCCCAACGATCAAGGCGAGTTACATG
ATCCCCCATGTTGTGCAAAAAAGCGGTTAGCTCCTTCGGTCCTCCGATCGTTGTCAGAAGTAAGTTGGCC
GCAGTGTTATCACTCATGGTTATGGCAGCACTGCATAATTCTCTTACTGTCATGCCATCCGTAAGATGCT
TTTCTGTGACTGGTGAGTACTCAACCAAGTCATTCTGAGAATAGTGTATGCGGCGACCGAGTTGCTCTTG
CCCGGCGTCAATACGGGATAATACCGCGCCACATAGCAGAACTTTAAAAGTGCTCATCATTGGAAAACGT
TCTTCGGGGCGAAAACTCTCAAGGATCTTACCGCTGTTGAGATCCAGTTCGATGTAACCCACTCGTGCAC
CCAACTGATCTTCAGCATCTTTTACTTTCACCAGCGTTTCTGGGTGAGCAAAAACAGGAAGGCAAAATGC
CGCAAAAAAGGGAATAAGGGCGACACGGAAATGTTGAATACTCATACTCTTCCTTTTTCAATATTATTGA
AGCATTTATCAGGGTTATTGTCTCATGAGCGGATACATATTTGAATGTATTTAGAAAAATAAACAAATAG
GGGTTCCGCGCACATTTCCCCGAAAAGTGCCACCTGACGTCTAAGAAACCATTATTATCATGACATTAAC
CTATAAAAATAGGCGTATCACGAGGCAGAATTTCAGATAAAAAAAATCCTTAGCTTTCGCTAAGGATGAT
TTCTGGAATTCGCGGCCGCTTCTAGAA
