>Addgene plasmid #72942 | pTU1-D-RFP | depositor partial sequence | sequence record 133787 | Golden Gate MCS - Partial sequence between 2 BsmBI sites (CGTCTCANNNN and NNNNAGAGACG) - Backbone pTU1-A-lacZ
CGTCTCAGAAGCTATAGAGACCCAATACGCAAACCGCCTCTCCCCGCGCGTTGGCCGATTCATTAATGCA
GCTGGCACGACAGGTTTCCCGACTGGAAAGCGGGCAGTGAGCGCAACGCAATTAATGTGAGTTAGCTCAC
TCATTAGGCACCCCAGGCTTTACACTTTATGCTTCCGGCTCGTATGTTGTGTGGAATTGTGAGCGGATAA
CAATTTCACACATACTAGAGAAAGAGGAGAAATACTAGATGGCTTCCTCCGAAGACGTTATCAAAGAGTT
CATGCGTTTCAAAGTTCGTATGGAAGGTTCCGTTAACGGTCACGAGTTCGAAATCGAAGGTGAAGGTGAA
GGTCGTCCGTACGAAGGTACCCAGACCGCTAAACTGAAAGTTACCAAAGGTGGTCCGCTGCCGTTCGCTT
GGGACATCCTGTCCCCGCAGTTCCAGTACGGTTCCAAAGCTTACGTTAAACACCCGGCTGACATCCCGGA
CTACCTGAAACTGTCCTTCCCGGAAGGTTTCAAATGGGAACGTGTTATGAACTTCGAAGACGGTGGTGTT
GTTACCGTTACCCAGGACTCCTCCCTGCAAGACGGTGAGTTCATCTACAAAGTTAAACTGCGTGGTACCA
ACTTCCCGTCCGACGGTCCGGTTATGCAGAAAAAAACCATGGGTTGGGAAGCTTCCACCGAACGTATGTA
CCCGGAAGACGGTGCTCTGAAAGGTGAAATCAAAATGCGTCTGAAACTGAAAGACGGTGGTCACTACGAC
GCTGAAGTTAAAACCACCTACATGGCTAAAAAACCGGTTCAGCTGCCGGGTGCTTACAAAACCGACATCA
AACTGGACATCACCTCCCACAACGAAGACTACACCATCGTTGAACAGTACGAACGTGCTGAAGGTCGTCA
CTCCACCGGTGCTTAATAACGCTGATAGTGCTAGTGTAGATCGCTACTAGAGCCAGGCATCAAATAAAAC
GAAAGGCTCAGTCGAAAGACTGGGCCTTTCGTTTTATCTGTTGTTTGTCGGTGAACGCTCTCTACTAGAG
TCACACTGGCTCACCTTCGGGTGGGCCTTTCTGCGTTTATAGGTCTCATGTTTTAGAGAGACG
