>Addgene plasmid #72942 | pTU1-D-RFP | addgene partial sequence | sequence record 140517 | RNAde-BB-2R 5'-attaccgcctttgagtgagc -3'
GCGAGTCAGTGAGCGAGGAAGCCTGCAGCGTCTCTCTAAAACATGAGACCTATAAACGCAGAAAGGCCCA
CCCGAAGGTGAGCCAGTGTGACTCTAGTAGAGAGCGTTCACCGACAAACAACAGATAAAACGAAAGGCCC
AGTCTTTCGACTGAGCCTTTCGTTTTATTTGATGCCTGGCTCTAGTAGCGATCTACACTAGCACTATCAG
CGTTATTAAGCACCGGTGGAGTGACGACCTTCAGCACGTTCGTACTGTTCAACGATGGTGTAGTCTTCGT
TGTGGGAGGTGATGTCCAGTTTGATGTCGGTTTTGTAAGCACCCGGCAGCTGAACCGGTTTTTTAGCCAT
GTAGGTGGTTTTAACTTCAGCGTCGTAGTGACCACCGTCTTTCAGTTTCAGACGCATTTTGATTTCACCT
TTCAGAGCACCGTCTTCCGGGTACATACGTTCGGTGGAAGCTTCCCAACCCATGGTTTTTTTCTGCATAA
CCGGACCGTCGGACGGGAAGTTGGTACCACGCAGTTTAACTTTGTAGATGAACTCACCGTCTTGCAGGGA
GGAGTCCTGGGTAACGGTAACAACACCACCGTCTTCGAAGTTCATAACACGTTCCCATTTGAAACCTTCC
GGGAAGGACAGTTTCAGGTAGTCCGGGATGTCAGCCGGGTGTTTAACGTAAGCTTTGGAACCGTACTGGA
ACTGCGGGGACAGGATGTCCCAAGCGAACGGCAGCGGACCACCTTTGGTAACTTTCAGTTTAGCGGTCTG
GGTACCTTCGTACGGACGACCTTCACCTTCACCTTCGATTTCGA
