>Addgene plasmid #72942 | pTU1-D-RFP | addgene partial sequence | sequence record 140530 | RNAde-BB-1F 5'-tgccacctgacgtctaagaa-3'
ATAGGCGTATCACGAGGCAGAATTTCAGATAAAAAAAATCCTTAGCTTTCGCTAAGGATGATTTCTGGAA
TTCGCGGCCGCTTCTAGAACGTCTCAGAAGCTATAGAGACCCAATACGCAAACCGCCTCTCCCCGCGCGT
TGGCCGATTCATTAATGCAGCTGGCACGACAGGTTTCCCGACTGGAAAGCGGGCAGTGAGCGCAACGCAA
TTAATGTGAGTTAGCTCACTCATTAGGCACCCCAGGCTTTACACTTTATGCTTCCGGCTCGTATGTTGTG
TGGAATTGTGAGCGGATAACAATTTCACACATACTAGAGAAAGAGGAGAAATACTAGATGGCTTCCTCCG
AAGACGTTATCAAAGAGTTCATGCGTTTCAAAGTTCGTATGGAAGGTTCCGTTAACGGTCACGAGTTCGA
AATCGAAGGTGAAGGTGAAGGTCGTCCGTACGAAGGTACCCAGACCGCTAAACTGAAAGTTACCAAAGGT
GGTCCGCTGCCGTTCGCTTGGGACATCCTGTCCCCGCAGTTCCAGTACGGTTCCAAAGCTTACGTTAAAC
ACCCGGCTGACATCCCGGACTACCTGAAACTGTCCTTCCCGGAAGGTTTCAAATGGGAACGTGTTATGAA
CTTCGAAGACGGTGGTGTTGTTACCGTTACCCAGGACTCCTCCCTGCAAGACGGTGAGTTCATCTACAAA
GTTAAACTGCGTGGTACCAACTTCCCGTCCGACGGTCCGGTTATGCAGAAAAAAACCATGGGTTGGGAAG
CTTCCACCGAACGTATGTACCCGGAAGACGGTGCTCTGAAAGGTGAAATCAAAATGCGTCTGAAACTGAA
AGACGGTGGTCACTACGACGCTGAAGTTAAA
